Addgene plasmid #72540: pJK623
Purpose: Produces Acetobacter aceti 1023 purSyQL associated hypothetical protein; formylglycinamidine ribonucleotide synthetase glutaminase subunit; large subunit (AaOrfY, AaPurQ, AaPurL)
Depositing lab: T. J. Kappock. Depositing organization: Purdue University.
Backbone
  Vector backbone: pET23a
  Backbone size w/o insert (bp): 3666
  Total vector size (bp): 6861
  Vector type: Bacterial Expression
Growth in bacteria
  Bacterial resistance: Ampicillin, 100 μg/mL
  Growth temperature: 37°C
  Growth strain: DH5alpha
  Copy number: High Copy
Gene/Insert 1
  Gene/Insert name: hypothetical protein in purSQL operon (alt names: OrfY; AZ09_06380)
  Species: Acetobacter aceti 1023
  Mutation: synthetic gene
  GenBank ID: KDE20459
  Promoter: T7
  Cloning method: Restriction Enzyme; 5′ cloning site NdeI (not destroyed); 3′ cloning site n/a (unknown if destroyed)
  Sequencing primers: 5′ T7 promoter; 3′ n/a
Gene/Insert 2
  Gene/Insert name: formylglycinamidine ribonucleotide synthetase, glutaminase subunit (alt names: purQ; AZ09_06385)
  Species: Acetobacter aceti 1023
  GenBank ID: KDE20460
  Promoter: n/a
  Cloning method: Unknown
  Sequencing primers: 5′ n/a; 3′ n/a
Gene/Insert 3
  Gene/Insert name: formylglycinamidine ribonucleotide synthetase, large subunit (alt names: purL; AZ09_06390)
  Species: Acetobacter aceti 1023
  GenBank ID: KDE20461
  Promoter: n/a
  Cloning method: Restriction Enzyme; 5′ cloning site n/a (unknown if destroyed); 3′ cloning site XhoI (not destroyed)
  Sequencing primers: 5′ n/a; 3′ T7 terminator
Terms and licenses: Academic/Nonprofit Terms; Industry Terms: Not Available to Industry
Depositor comments: Three overlapping genes from a single operon.
How to cite: pJK623 was a gift from T. J. Kappock (Addgene plasmid # 72540 ; http://n2t.net/addgene:72540 ; RRID:Addgene_72540)
