[The description below was written by a language model from this plasmid's Addgene catalogue record and pLannotate feature annotations shown in this document.]
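Description:
pJK623 is a bacterial expression plasmid built on the pET23a backbone (6,861 bp in total) that carries a three-gene segment of the Acetobacter aceti 1023 purSyQL operon. It is maintained in E. coli through a ColE1/pMB1-type origin and selected with ampicillin via the bla β-lactamase gene. An f1 phage origin is also present. The catalogue lists the plasmid as high copy, although the annotation also detects pBR322-derived bom and rop elements, the latter normally associated with reduced copy number.

The insert sits between NdeI and XhoI sites, downstream of the T7 promoter and the T7 gene 10 ribosome binding site, and is followed by the T7 terminator. It encodes, in order, a hypothetical protein associated with the operon (OrfY, recorded as a synthetic gene), the glutaminase subunit PurQ and the large subunit PurL of formylglycinamidine ribonucleotide synthetase. Only the first gene is assigned a promoter, and the depositor notes that the three genes overlap as in the native operon, so all three are presumably expressed from a single T7-driven polycistronic transcript in a host supplying T7 RNA polymerase. The automated annotation recognises purQ and purL by homology but not OrfY, which would fall in the unannotated stretch between the RBS and purQ. A short His-tag coding segment lies just after the XhoI end of the insert, as is typical of pET23a, but the record does not say whether PurL is fused to it.

In the FGAM synthase complex, PurQ releases ammonia from glutamine and PurL uses it in the ATP-dependent conversion of FGAR to FGAM during purine biosynthesis. The plasmid's stated purpose is to produce these three A. aceti proteins together.
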