Features (pLannotate 1.2.2; 14 found; start..end, strand, type, name):
     12..467     +  rep_origin     f1 ori (sequence partly withheld): f1 bacteriophage origin of replication; arrow indicates direction of (+) strand synthesis
    494..598     +  promoter       AmpR promoter: bla
    599..1459    +  CDS            AmpR: β-lactamase; bla; confers resistance to ampicillin, carbenicillin, and related antibiotics
   1630..2218    +  rep_origin     ori: high-copy-number ColE1/pMB1/pBR322/pUC origin of replication
   2404..2546    -  misc_feature   bom: basis of mobility region from pBR322
   2648..2839    -  CDS            rop: Rop protein, which maintains plasmids at low copy number; rop
   2856..3236    +  CDS            YPB1_ECOLX: Protein predicted: Swiss-Prot protein existence level 4. From Escherichia coli.
   3348..3366    +  promoter       T7 promoter: promoter for bacteriophage T7 RNA polymerase
   3398..3420    +  RBS            RBS: efficient ribosome binding site from bacteriophage T7 gene 10 (Olins and Rangwala, 1989)
   3808..4467    +  CDS            purQ: PURQ_SYNY3 - Experimental evidence at protein level: Swiss-Prot protein existence level 1. Part of the phosphoribosylformylglycinamidine synthase complex involved in the purines biosynthetic pathway. Catalyzes the ATP-dependent conversion of formylglycinamide ribonucleotide (FGAR) and glutamine to yield formylglycinamidine ribonucleotide (FGAM) and glutamate. The FGAM synthase complex is composed of three subunits. PurQ produces an ammonia molecule by converting glutamine to glutamate. PurL transfers the ammonia molecule to FGAR to form FGAM in an ATP- dependent manner. PurS interacts with Pur
   4515..6530    +  CDS            purL (fragment): PURL_BACSU - Experimental evidence at protein level: Swiss-Prot protein existence level 1. Part of the phosphoribosylformylglycinamidine synthase complex involved in the purines biosynthetic pathway. Catalyzes the ATP-dependent conversion of formylglycinamide ribonucleotide (FGAR) and glutamine to yield formylglycinamidine ribonucleotide (FGAM) and glutamate. The FGAM synthase complex is composed of three subunits. PurQ produces an ammonia molecule by converting glutamine to glutamate. PurL transfers the ammonia molecule to FGAR to form FGAM in an ATP- dependent manner. PurS interacts with Pur
   6705..6722    +  CDS            9xHis (fragment): 9xHis affinity tag
   6732..6781    +  CDS            SET1 (fragment): solubility-enhancement tag derived from T7 phage gene 10B
   6789..6836    +  terminator     T7 terminator: transcription terminator for bacteriophage T7 RNA polymerase
>Addgene plasmid #72540 | pJK623 | depositor full sequence | sequence record 132632 | pJK623 sequence 6861 bps
TGGCGAATGGG
[124 nt withheld, positions 12-135]
C
[91 nt withheld, positions 137-227]
A
[49 nt withheld, positions 229-277]
CCTTTGACGTTGGAGTCCACGTTCTTT
[37 nt withheld, positions 305-341]
ACCCTATCTCGGTCTATTCTTTTGATTTATAAGGGATTTTGCCGATTTCGGCCTATTGGTTAAAAAATGA
GCTGATTTAACAAAAATTTAACGCGAATTTTAACAAAATATTAACGTTTACAATTTCAGGTGGCACTTTT
CGGGGAAATGTGCGCGGAACCCCTATTTGTTTATTTTTCTAAATACATTCAAATATGTATCCGCTCATGA
GACAATAACCCTGATAAATGCTTCAATAATATTGAAAAAGGAAGAGTATGAGTATTCAACATTTCCGTGT
CGCCCTTATTCCCTTTTTTGCGGCATTTTGCCTTCCTGTTTTTGCTCACCCAGAAACGCTGGTGAAAGTA
AAAGATGCTGAAGATCAGTTGGGTGCACGAGTGGGTTACATCGAACTGGATCTCAACAGCGGTAAGATCC
TTGAGAGTTTTCGCCCCGAAGAACGTTTTCCAATGATGAGCACTTTTAAAGTTCTGCTATGTGGCGCGGT
ATTATCCCGTATTGACGCCGGGCAAGAGCAACTCGGTCGCCGCATACACTATTCTCAGAATGACTTGGTT
GAGTACTCACCAGTCACAGAAAAGCATCTTACGGATGGCATGACAGTAAGAGAATTATGCAGTGCTGCCA
TAACCATGAGTGATAACACTGCGGCCAACTTACTTCTGACAACGATCGGAGGACCGAAGGAGCTAACCGC
TTTTTTGCACAACATGGGGGATCATGTAACTCGCCTTGATCGTTGGGAACCGGAGCTGAATGAAGCCATA
CCAAACGACGAGCGTGACACCACGATGCCTGCAGCAATGGCAACAACGTTGCGCAAACTATTAACTGGCG
AACTACTTACTCTAGCTTCCCGGCAACAATTAATAGACTGGATGGAGGCGGATAAAGTTGCAGGACCACT
TCTGCGCTCGGCCCTTCCGGCTGGCTGGTTTATTGCTGATAAATCTGGAGCCGGTGAGCGTGGGTCTCGC
GGTATCATTGCAGCACTGGGGCCAGATGGTAAGCCCTCCCGTATCGTAGTTATCTACACGACGGGGAGTC
AGGCAACTATGGATGAACGAAATAGACAGATCGCTGAGATAGGTGCCTCACTGATTAAGCATTGGTAACT
GTCAGACCAAGTTTACTCATATATACTTTAGATTGATTTAAAACTTCATTTTTAATTTAAAAGGATCTAG
GTGAAGATCCTTTTTGATAATCTCATGACCAAAATCCCTTAACGTGAGTTTTCGTTCCACTGAGCGTCAG
ACCCCGTAGAAAAGATCAAAGGATCTTCTTGAGATCCTTTTTTTCTGCGCGTAATCTGCTGCTTGCAAAC
AAAAAAACCACCGCTACCAGCGGTGGTTTGTTTGCCGGATCAAGAGCTACCAACTCTTTTTCCGAAGGTA
ACTGGCTTCAGCAGAGCGCAGATACCAAATACTGTCCTTCTAGTGTAGCCGTAGTTAGGCCACCACTTCA
AGAACTCTGTAGCACCGCCTACATACCTCGCTCTGCTAATCCTGTTACCAGTGGCTGCTGCCAGTGGCGA
TAAGTCGTGTCTTACCGGGTTGGACTCAAGACGATAGTTACCGGATAAGGCGCAGCGGTCGGGCTGAACG
GGGGGTTCGTGCACACAGCCCAGCTTGGAGCGAACGACCTACACCGAACTGAGATACCTACAGCGTGAGC
TATGAGAAAGCGCCACGCTTCCCGAAGGGAGAAAGGCGGACAGGTATCCGGTAAGCGGCAGGGTCGGAAC
AGGAGAGCGCACGAGGGAGCTTCCAGGGGGAAACGCCTGGTATCTTTATAGTCCTGTCGGGTTTCGCCAC
CTCTGACTTGAGCGTCGATTTTTGTGATGCTCGTCAGGGGGGCGGAGCCTATGGAAAAACGCCAGCAACG
CGGCCTTTTTACGGTTCCTGGCCTTTTGCTGGCCTTTTGCTCACATGTTCTTTCCTGCGTTATCCCCTGA
TTCTGTGGATAACCGTATTACCGCCTTTGAGTGAGCTGATACCGCTCGCCGCAGCCGAACGACCGAGCGC
AGCGAGTCAGTGAGCGAGGAAGCGGAAGAGCGCCTGATGCGGTATTTTCTCCTTACGCATCTGTGCGGTA
TTTCACACCGCATATATGGTGCACTCTCAGTACAATCTGCTCTGATGCCGCATAGTTAAGCCAGTATACA
CTCCGCTATCGCTACGTGACTGGGTCATGGCTGCGCCCCGACACCCGCCAACACCCGCTGACGCGCCCTG
ACGGGCTTGTCTGCTCCCGGCATCCGCTTACAGACAAGCTGTGACCGTCTCCGGGAGCTGCATGTGTCAG
AGGTTTTCACCGTCATCACCGAAACGCGCGAGGCAGCTGCGGTAAAGCTCATCAGCGTGGTCGTGAAGCG
ATTCACAGATGTCTGCCTGTTCATCCGCGTCCAGCTCGTTGAGTTTCTCCAGAAGCGTTAATGTCTGGCT
TCTGATAAAGCGGGCCATGTTAAGGGCGGTTTTTTCCTGTTTGGTCACTGATGCCTCCGTGTAAGGGGGA
TTTCTGTTCATGGGGGTAATGATACCGATGAAACGAGAGAGGATGCTCACGATACGGGTTACTGATGATG
AACATGCCCGGTTACTGGAACGTTGTGAGGGTAAACAACTGGCGGTATGGATGCGGCGGGACCAGAGAAA
AATCACTCAGGGTCAATGCCAGCGCTTCGTTAATACAGATGTAGGTGTTCCACAGGGTAGCCAGCAGCAT
CCTGCGATGCAGATCCGGAACATAATGGTGCAGGGCGCTGACTTCCGCGTTTCCAGACTTTACGAAACAC
GGAAACCGAAGACCATTCATGTTGTTGCTCAGGTCGCAGACGTTTTGCAGCAGCAGTCGCTTCACGTTCG
CTCGCGTATCGGTGATTCATTCTGCTAACCAGTAAGGCAACCCCGCCAGCCTAGCCGGGTCCTCAACGAC
AGGAGCACGATCATGCGCACCCGTGGCCAGGACCCAACGCTGCCCGAGATCTCGATCCCGCGAAATTAAT
ACGACTCACTATAGGGAGACCACAACGGTTTCCCTCTAGAAATAATTTTGTTTAACTTTAAGAAGGAGAT
ATACATATGAAGCGCACCCTTCTTATAGCGCTGGCATTGGCATGCGCGGCACCGGGCTTGGCCCATGCCC
AGCGCATTGCGCCCATGAAGGCAGGTAACTTTGCCCGCCTTTGTACGCGCGCCACTAGTGCTGGCATTTG
CGATGCCTATATTGGCGGCCTGACGGATGGGGTCTCTCTTTCCAAAATCAATGATCGGAACGAGGGGGAT
CCTTCTGCGCCTGCTGGTTTTTGTGTTCCCGCTACAGAAACCATGCCCGTTATGCGCTCCAAGGTACTTA
CCTGGCTGAAAGCGCATTCTGAAACACTGGACAAGCCGGTTGGTGAAAGTGTTTTTGCCGCCCTGCACGC
CTCTTATCCGTGCAGTGTGAAAAAATGAAAGCAGCAATTATCGTATTCCCCGGTACCAACCGGGAGCGCG
ATATGGCCATTGCCCTCAAGCGCGTTACAGGGCAGGCCCCGCGCATGATCTGGCACCATGAAACAGATCT
GGGAGATACCGATCTAGTCGTGCTGCCAGGTGGTTTCAGCTATGGCGATTATCTGCGCTGTGGTGCCATG
GCAGCGCATTCTCCCATCATGGCGGCTATCAAAGCCTTTGCCCAAAAGGGTGGCCATATTTTGGGTGTGT
GCAACGGCTTCCAGATTTTAACGGAAACAGGGCTTCTGCCCGGTGCTCTGTTGCGCAACGCCAACCTGCG
CTTTCTCTCTCAGGATTGCTACCTGAAGGTGGAAGCAGAGAACACACCTTTCACTCACAAGTGGAAGAAG
GGTGATGTTTTCCGCACCCCTCTGGCCCATGGTGATGGCAATTACACGGCAGATATCGCCACGCTGGAAC
GGCTTGAAGGTGAAGGTCTTGTGGCTTTCCACTATGCCGATGCCAAAGGCAATGTGCAGGCTGATGATGC
CATCAGCAACCCCAATGGCAGCATCAACAGCATTGCGGGTATTCTGAGCGAAAACAAACGCATTTGCGGC
ATGATGCCTCATCCAGAAGATCTGGTTGATCCTCTCATGGGTGGGGAAGATGGTCTGCCATTGTTCCAAG
GTCTGGTGGAGGCTGTAGTCCGGTGAATAAGCCTGTAACCGTTGATGAATCCCTTGCCCGTGAATTCGGG
CTGACATCTGAGGAATACGGTCGTGTGCTGTCCATTATGGGCCGCACCCCCAGCCTGACAGAGCTGGGCG
TGTTCTCTGTGATGTGGTCGGAACACTGCTCCTACAAATCTTCCCGCAAGTGGCTGCGCACGCTGCCAAC
CAAGGCGCCGTGGGTTATTCATGGCCCCGGTGAAAATGCTGGTGTGGTGGATATTGGGCAGGGCTATGCC
GCCATCTTCAAGATGGAAAGCCATAACCACCCATCCTTTATCGAACCCTATCAGGGTGCGGCCACGGGTG
TGGGGGGCATTCTGCGCGATGTGTTCACCATGGGCGCACGCCCCATTGCCAACTTGAACGCCCTGCGTTT
TGGCAGCCCCGAAAACCCCGTTACCCGCCGCGTGATTGATGGCGTGGTGCGTGGTATTGGCGGCTATGGC
AACTGTGTTGGCGTGCCCACCGTAGGCGGGGAAATCAACTTCCACCCGGCCTATGATGGCAACCCGCTGG
TAAACGCCATGACGGTTGGTTTGGCCCGTAAGGACCGTATCTTCCTTTCGGCTGCGGCAGGTGTTGGCAA
CCCGGTTGTTTACGTGGGCTCCCGCACAGGGCGTGATGGCATTCATGGTGCCACCATGTCTTCCGCCGAG
TTTGATGAAGATGCCCTTTCCAAGCGCCCCACGGTACAGGTGGGTGACCCCTTTATTGAAAAGCTTCTGA
TTGAAGCCTGTCTGGAACTGATGGCAACAGATGCCATTATCGCCATTCAGGACATGGGCGCTGCGGGTCT
GACATCTTCTTCCGTGGAAATGGCAGGCAAGGGCGGTGTGGGCATTGAGCTTGATCTGGATGCCGTGCCC
CAGCGTGAGCCGAACATGACGGCTTATGAAATGATGCTGTCTGAAAGCCAGGAACGCATGCTGATGGTGC
TGCGCCCTGACCGGACAGACGTGGCCCGCAAGATCTTTGAAAAATGGGAACTGGATTTTGCCATTATTGG
GCATCTGACAGATACCGGCCACATCGTCGTCAAGCACAAAGGACAGTTGGAAGCCGATATTCCGCTGGAC
CCATTGGCAGAACAGGCCCCTATTTACGATCGGCCCGCAACACCACCCAAGGCGCCGGCTCCGCTAGAAG
GCGTGCATGCACCGCTTTCTTTGGATGCCACGTTACTGAAGCTGGTTGGTTCGCCAGATCTGGCCTCCCG
CGCATGGGTATGGAACCAGTATGACAGCACTGTAGGGGGGCAGACAGTCCGCCGTCCGGGTGCTGCTGAT
GCTGCCATTGTGAAGGTGGAAGATACAGACATTGGTCTGGCCATCACCACAGATTGCACCCCGCGTTACT
GTCAGGCAGACCCCAAAACAGGTGGCGCACAAGCTGTTGCAGAAGCATGGCGTAACCTAACAGCTACTGG
CGCACGCCCGCTGGCCGTAACGGATAACCTGAACTTCGCCAACCCGGAAAAACCCGAAATCATGGGCCAG
TTTGTGGCTGCGGTTGAAGGTATGGGGGAAGCCTGTACAGCGCTGGATTTCCCGGTCGTGAGCGGCAACG
TGTCTCTTTATAATGAAACACGAAACCCAGATGGCTCCACCACCGCCATTCTGCCCACACCCGCCATTGG
CGCCTTGGGCGTTCTGGATGATGTGAACAAGGCTGTTGGCCTTGGCATGCAGCCAGAATCTGACGTGGTG
CTGATTGGTGAAACCAAGGGTGAGCTCGGCCAGACCATCTGGCTGCGTGAAATTCTGGGTCAGGAAGCTG
GTGCACCGCCGCCGGTCGATCTGGTTGCCGAAAAACGCAATGGTGACTTTGTACGCAGCGCCATTCTGGA
TGGCACCATTACCGCATGCCATGACATTGCTGACGGTGGCATTATGGTTGCCGCCGCAGAAATGGTGATG
GCAAGTGGCATTGGATGTGAGCTGGAAAGCCCAGATTCCGGTATCCGGCCAGAAGCCTTCTGGTTTGGTG
AAGATCAGGCCCGCTATCTGGCTTGTGTAGCAAACGGCAAAGCCCTGTGCGAACGCGCTCAGGCAGCTGG
TGTGCCTGCACGCATTATTGCCCGCTCAGGCGGAAATGATTTGATTCTGCCCAGCGGCGTCACCATATCC
GCAGCACGCCTAAAAACGGCCCATGAAGCATTTTTCCCGATGCTGATGGGCAACTAACTCGAGCACCACC
ACCACCACCACTGAGATCCGGCTGCTAACAAAGCCCGAAAGGAAGCTGAGTTGGCTGCTGCCACCGCTGA
GCAATAACTAGCATAACCCCTTGGGGCCTCTAAACGGGTCTTGAGGGGTTTTTTGCTGAAAGGAGGAACT
ATATCCGGAT
