>Addgene plasmid #72540 | pJK623 | addgene partial sequence | sequence record 135941 | T7 5'-TAATACGACTCACTATAGGG-3'
TTTTGTTTAACTTTAAGAAGGAGATATACATATGAAGCGCACCCTTCTTATAGCGCTGGCATTGGCATGC
GCGGCACCGGGCTTGGCCCATGCCCAGCGCATTGCGCCCATGAAGGCAGGTAACTTTGCCCGCCTTTGTA
CGCGCGCCACTAGTGCTGGCATTTGCGATGCCTATATTGGCGGCCTGACGGATGGGGTCTCTCTTTCCAA
AATCAATGATCGGAACGAGGGGGATCCTTCTGCGCCTGCTGGTTTTTGTGTTCCCGCTACAGAAACCATG
CCCGTTATGCGCTCCAAGGTACTTACCTGGCTGAAAGCGCATTCTGAAACACTGGACAAGCCGGTTGGTG
AAAGTGTTTTTGCCGCCCTGCACGCCTCTTATCCGTGCAGTGTGAAAAAATGAAAGCAGCAATTATCGTA
TTCCCCGGTACCAACCGGGAGCGCGATATGGCCATTGCCCTCAAGCGCGTTACAGGGCAGGCCCCGCGCA
TGATCTGGCACCATGAAACAGATCTGGGAGATACCGATCTAGTCGTGCTGCCAGGTGGTTTCAGCTATGG
CGATTATCTGCGCTGTGGTGCCATGGCAGCGCATTCTCCCATCATGGCGGCTATCAAAGCCTTTGCCCAA
AAGGGTGGCCATATTTTGGGTGTGTGCAACGGCTTCCAGATTTTAACGGAAACAGGGCTTCTGCCCGGTG
CTCTGTTGCGCAACGCCAACCTGCGCTTTCTCTCTCAGGATTGCTACCTGAAGGTGGAAGCAGAGAACAC
ACCTTTCACTCACAAGTGGAAGAAGGGTGATGTTTTCCGCACCCCTCTGGCCCATGGTGATGGCAATTAC
ACGGCAGATATCGCCACGCTGGAACGGCTTGAAGGTGAAGGTCTTGTGGCTTTCCACTATGCCGATGCCA
AAGGCAATGTGCAGGCTGATGATGCCATCAGCAACCCCAATGGCAGCATCAACAGCATTGCGGGTATTCT
GAGCGAAAACAAACGCATTTGCGGCATGATGCCTCATCCAGAAGATCTGGTTGATCCTCTCATGGGTGGG
GAAGATGGTCTGCCATTGTTCC
