>Addgene plasmid #72540 | pJK623 | addgene partial sequence | sequence record 139983 | T7term 5'-GCTAGTTATTGCTCAGCGG-3'
TTTCGGGCTTTGTTAGCAGCCGGATCTCAGTGGTGGTGGTGGTGGTGCTCGAGTTAGTTGCCCATCAGCA
TCGGGAAAAATGCTTCATGGGCCGTTTTTAGGCGTGCTGCGGATATGGTGACGCCGCTGGGCAGAATCAA
ATCATTTCCGCCTGAGCGGGCAATAATGCGTGCAGGCACACCAGCTGCCTGAGCGCGTTCGCACAGGGCT
TTGCCGTTTGCTACACAAGCCAGATAGCGGGCCTGATCTTCACCAAACCAGAAGGCTTCTGGCCGGATAC
CGGAATCTGGGCTTTCCAGCTCACATCCAATGCCACTTGCCATCACCATTTCTGCGGCGGCAACCATAAT
GCCACCGTCAGCAATGTCATGGCATGCGGTAATGGTGCCATCCAGAATGGCGCTGCGTACAAAGTCACCA
TTGCGTTTTTCGGCAACCAGATCGACCGGCGGCGGTGCACCAGCTTCCTGACCCAGAATTTCACGCAGCC
AGATGGTCTGGCCGAGCTCACCCTTGGTTTCACCAATCAGCACCACGTCAGATTCTGGCTGCATGCCAAG
GCCAACAGCCTTGTTCACATCATCCAGAACGCCCAAGGCGCCAATGGCGGGTGTGGGCAGAATGGCGGTG
GTGGAGCCATCTGGGTTTCGTGTTTCATTATAAAGAGACACGTTGCCGCTCACGACCGGGAAATCCAGCG
CTGTACAGGCTTCCCCCATACCTTCAACCGCAGCCACAAACTGGCCCATGATTTCGGGTTTTTCCGGGTT
GGCGAAGTTCAGGTTATCCGTTACGGCCAGCGGGCGTGCGCCAGTAGCTGTTAGGTTACGCCATGCTTCT
GCAACAGCTTGTGCGCCACCTGTTTTGGGGTCTGCCTGACAGTAACGCGGGGTGCAATCTGTGGTGATGG
CCAGACCAATGTCTGTATCTTCCACCTTCACAATGGCAGCATCAGCAGCACCCGGACGGCGGACTGTCTG
CCCCCCTACAGTGCTGTCATACTGGTTCCATACCCATGCGCGGGAGGCCAGATCTGGCGAACCAACCAGC
TTCAGTAACG
